>Addgene plasmid #113845 | CAG-loxP-3xpA-H2BsfGFP-tdTomato - long GSA linker E | addgene full sequence | sequence record 223856 | Addgene NGS Result
GTGGCACTTTTCGGGGAAATGTGCGCGGAACCCCTATTTGTTTATTTTTCTAAATACATTCAAATATGTA
TCCGCTCATGAGACAATAACCCTGATAAATGCTTCAATAATATTGAAAAAGGAAGAGTATGAGTATTCAA
CATTTCCGTGTCGCCCTTATTCCCTTTTTTGCGGCATTTTGCCTTCCTGTTTTTGCTCACCCAGAAACGC
TGGTGAAAGTAAAAGATGCTGAAGATCAGTTGGGTGCACGAGTGGGTTACATCGAACTGGATCTCAACAG
CGGTAAGATCCTTGAGAGTTTTCGCCCCGAAGAACGTTTTCCAATGATGAGCACTTTTAAAGTTCTGCTA
TGTGGCGCGGTATTATCCCGTATTGACGCCGGGCAAGAGCAACTCGGTCGCCGCATACACTATTCTCAGA
ATGACTTGGTTGAGTACTCACCAGTCACAGAAAAGCATCTTACGGATGGCATGACAGTAAGAGAATTATG
CAGTGCTGCCATAACCATGAGTGATAACACTGCGGCCAACTTACTTCTGACAACGATCGGAGGACCGAAG
GAGCTAACCGCTTTTTTGCACAACATGGGGGATCATGTAACTCGCCTTGATCGTTGGGAACCGGAGCTGA
ATGAAGCCATACCAAACGACGAGCGTGACACCACGATGCCTGTAGCAATGGCAACAACGTTGCGCAAACT
ATTAACTGGCGAACTACTTACTCTAGCTTCCCGGCAACAATTAATAGACTGGATGGAGGCGGATAAAGTT
GCAGGACCACTTCTGCGCTCGGCCCTTCCGGCTGGCTGGTTTATTGCTGATAAATCTGGAGCCGGTGAGC
GTGGGTCTCGCGGTATCATTGCAGCACTGGGGCCAGATGGTAAGCCCTCCCGTATCGTAGTTATCTACAC
GACGGGGAGTCAGGCAACTATGGATGAACGAAATAGACAGATCGCTGAGATAGGTGCCTCACTGATTAAG
CATTGGTAACTGTCAGACCAAGTTTACTCATATATACTTTAGATTGATTTAAAACTTCATTTTTAATTTA
AAAGGATCTAGGTGAAGATCCTTTTTGATAATCTCATGACCAAAATCCCTTAACGTGAGTTTTCGTTCCA
CTGAGCGTCAGACCCCGTAGAAAAGATCAAAGGATCTTCTTGAGATCCTTTTTTTCTGCGCGTAATCTGC
TGCTTGCAAACAAAAAAACCACCGCTACCAGCGGTGGTTTGTTTGCCGGATCAAGAGCTACCAACTCTTT
TTCCGAAGGTAACTGGCTTCAGCAGAGCGCAGATACCAAATACTGTTCTTCTAGTGTAGCCGTAGTTAGG
CCACCACTTCAAGAACTCTGTAGCACCGCCTACATACCTCGCTCTGCTAATCCTGTTACCAGTGGCTGCT
GCCAGTGGCGATAAGTCGTGTCTTACCGGGTTGGACTCAAGACGATAGTTACCGGATAAGGCGCAGCGGT
CGGGCTGAACGGGGGGTTCGTGCACACAGCCCAGCTTGGAGCGAACGACCTACACCGAACTGAGATACCT
ACAGCGTGAGCTATGAGAAAGCGCCACGCTTCCCGAAGGGAGAAAGGCGGACAGGTATCCGGTAAGCGGC
AGGGTCGGAACAGGAGAGCGCACGAGGGAGCTTCCAGGGGGAAACGCCTGGTATCTTTATAGTCCTGTCG
GGTTTCGCCACCTCTGACTTGAGCGTCGATTTTTGTGATGCTCGTCAGGGGGGCGGAGCCTATGGAAAAA
CGCCAGCAACGCGGCCTTTTTACGGTTCCTGGCCTTTTGCTGGCCTTTTGCTCACATGTTCTTTCCTGCG
TTATCCCCTGATTCTGTGGATAACCGTATTACCGCCTTTGAGTGAGCTGATACCGCTCGCCGCAGCCGAA
CGACCGAGCGCAGCGAGTCAGTGAGCGAGGAAGCGGAAGAGCGCCCAATACGCAAACCGCCTCTCCCCGC
GCGTTGGCCGATTCATTAATGCAGCTGGCACGACAGGTTTCCCGACTGGAAAGCGGGCAGTGAGCGCAAC
GCAATTAATGTGAGTTAGCTCACTCATTAGGCACCCCAGGCTTTACACTTTATGCTTCCGGCTCGTATGT
TGTGTGGAATTGTGAGCGGATAACAATTTCACACAGGAAACAGCTATGACCATGATTACGCCAAGCGCGC
AATTAAGTTTAAACAAGGGCAGGATGTGTCAAACTGCCAATAGAGAACTACTTACTCTTCAGGCTGAAGC
TGATGGAACAGGTAACAAAGGCAAACACTAATCATGATCAGCAAGATGAAGCAGAAAGGGAACAAGGGGA
TATTAAATGTGTATAGACACGCTAGAGAGATGGCTCAGCAGTTAAGAGAACTAGCTGGTCTTTCAGAGGT
CCTGAGATCAATACCGGTCATGGTCGACATTGATTATTGACTAGTTATTAATAGTAATCAATTACGGGGT
CATTAGTTCATAGCCCATATATGGAGTTCCGCGTTACATAACTTACGGTAAATGGCCCGCCTGGCTGACC
GCCCAACGACCCCCGCCCATTGACGTCAATAATGACGTATGTTCCCATAGTAACGCCAATAGGGACTTTC
CATTGACGTCAATGGGTGGAGTATTTACGGTAAACTGCCCACTTGGCAGTACATCAAGTGTATCATATGC
CAAGTACGCCCCCTATTGACGTCAATGACGGTAAATGGCCCGCCTGGCATTATGCCCAGTACATGACCTT
ATGGGACTTTCCTACTTGGCAGTACATCTACGTATTAGTCATCGCTATTACCATGGTCGAGGTGAGCCCC
ACGTTCTGCTTCACTCTCCCCATCTCCCCCCCCTCCCCACCCCCAATTTTGTATTTATTTATTTTTTAAT
TATTTTGTGCAGCGATGGGGGCGGGGGGGGGGGGGGGGCGCGCGCCAGGCGGGGCGGGGCGGGGCGAGGG
GCGGGGCGGGGCGAGGCGGAGAGGTGCGGCGGCAGCCAATCAGAGCGGCGCGCTCCGAAAGTTTCCTTTT
ATGGCGAGGCGGCGGCGGCGGCGGCCCTATAAAAAGCGAAGCGCGCGGCGGGCGGGAGTCGCTGCGCGCT
GCCTTCGCCCCGTGCCCCGCTCCGCCGCCGCCTCGCGCCGCCCGCCCCGGCTCTGACTGACCGCGTTACT
CCCACAGGTGAGCGGGCGGGACGGCCCTTCTCCTCCGGGCTGTAATTAGCGCTTGGTTTAATGACGGCTT
GTTTCTTTTCTGTGGCTGCGTGAAAGCCTTGAGGGGCTCCGGGAGGGCCCTTTGTGCGGGGGGAGCGGCT
CGGGGGGTGCGTGCGTGTGTGTGTGCGTGGGGAGCGCCGCGTGCGGCTCCGCGCTGCCCGGCGGCTGTGA
GCGCTGCGGGCGCGGCGCGGGGCTTTGTGCGCTCCGCAGTGTGCGCGAGGGGAGCGCGGCCGGGGGCGGT
GCCCCGCGGTGCGGGGGGGGCTGCGAGGGGAACAAAGGCTGCGTGCGGGGTGTGTGCGTGGGGGGGTGAG
CAGGGGGTGTGGGCGCGTCGGTCGGGCTGCAACCCCCCCTGCACCCCCCTCCCCGAGTTGCTGAGCACGG
CCCGGCTTCGGGTGCGGGGCTCCGTACGGGGCGTGGCGCGGGGCTCGCCGTGCCGGGCGGGGGGTGGCGG
CAGGTGGGGGTGCCGGGCGGGGCGGGGCCGCCTCGGGCCGGGGAGGGCTCGGGGGAGGGGCGCGGCGGCC
CCCGGAGCGCCGGCGGCTGTCGAGGCGCGGCGAGCCGCAGCCATTGCCTTTTATGGTAATCGTGCGAGAG
GGCGCAGGGACTTCCTTTGTCCCAAATCTGTGCGGAGCCGAAATCTGGGAGGCGCCGCCGCACCCCCTCT
AGCGGGCGCGGGGCGAAGCGGTGCGGCGCCGGCAGGAAGGAAATGGGCGGGGAGGGCCTTCGTGCGTCGC
CGCGCCGCCGTCCCCTTCTCCCTCTCCAGCCTCGGGGCTGTCCGCGGGGGGACGGCTGCCTTCGGGGGGG
ACGGGGCAGGGCGGGGTTCGGCTTCTGGCGTGTGACCGGCGGCTCTAGAGCCTCTGCTAACCATGTTCAT
GCCTTCTTCTTTTTCCTACAGCTCCTGGGCAACGTGCTGGTTATTGTGCTGTCTCATCATTTTGGCAAAG
AATTGCTAGCATAACTTCGTATAGCATACATTATACGAAGTTATAGCCACCGCGGTGGCGGCCGCTCTAG
AATCATAATCAGCCATACCACATTTGTAGAGGTTTTACTTGCTTTAAAAAACCTCCCACACCTCCCCCTG
AACCTGAAACATAAAATGAATGCAATTGTTGTTGTTAACTTGTTTATTGCAGCTTATAATGGTTACAAAT
AAAGCAATAGCATCACAAATTTCACAAATAAAGCATTTTTTTCACTGCATTCTAGTTGTGGTTTGTCCAA
ACTCATCAATGTATCTTAACTAGAATCATAATCAGCCATACCACATTTGTAGAGGTTTTACTTGCTTTAA
AAAACCTCCCACACCTCCCCCTGAACCTGAAACATAAAATGAATGCAATTGTTGTTGTTAACTTGTTTAT
TGCAGCTTATAATGGTTACAAATAAAGCAATAGCATCACAAATTTCACAAATAAAGCATTTTTTTCACTG
CATTCTAGTTGTGGTTTGTCCAAACTCATCAATGTATCTTAACTAGAATCATAATCAGCCATACCACATT
TGTAGAGGTTTTACTTGCTTTAAAAAACCTCCCACACCTCCCCCTGAACCTGAAACATAAAATGAATGCA
ATTGTTGTTGTTAACTTGTTTATTGCAGCTTATAATGGTTACAAATAAAGCAATAGCATCACAAATTTCA
CAAATAAAGCATTTTTTTCACTGCATTCTAGTTGTGGTTTGTCCAAACTCATCAATGTATCTTAACTAGT
GGATCTCATGCCTAGGATAACTTCGTATAGCATACATTATACGAAGTTATAGGCGCGCCGGTACCGCCAC
CATGCCTGAACCCTCTAAGTCTGCTCCAGCCCCTAAAAAGGGTTCTAAGAAGGCTATCACTAAGGCGCAG
AAGAAGGATGGTAAGAAGCGTAAGCGCAGCCGCAAGGAGAGCTATTCTATCTATGTGTACAAGGTTCTGA
AGCAGGTCCACCCCGACACCGGCATCTCATCCAAGGCCATGGGGATCATGAACTCCTTCGTCAACGACAT
CTTCGAGCGCATCGCGGGCGAGGCTTCTCGCCTGGCTCACTACAATAAGCGCTCGACCATCACCTCCAGG
GAGATTCAGACGGCTGTGCGCCTGCTGCTGCCTGGGGAGCTGGCTAAGCATGCTGTGTCCGAGGGCACTA
AGGCAGTTACCAAGTACACTAGCTCTAAGGATCCACCGGTCGCCACCATGAGCAAAGGAGAAGAACTTTT
CACTGGAGTTGTCCCAATTCTTGTTGAATTAGATGGTGATGTTAATGGGCACAAATTTTCTGTCCGTGGA
GAGGGTGAAGGTGATGCTACAAACGGAAAACTCACCCTTAAATTTATTTGCACTACTGGAAAACTACCTG
TTCCGTGGCCAACACTTGTCACTACTCTGACCTATGGTGTTCAATGCTTTTCCCGTTATCCGGATCACAT
GAAACGGCATGACTTTTTCAAGAGTGCCATGCCCGAAGGTTATGTACAGGAACGCACTATATCTTTCAAA
GATGACGGGACCTACAAGACGCGTGCTGAAGTCAAGTTTGAAGGTGATACCCTTGTTAATCGTATCGAGT
TAAAGGGTATTGATTTTAAAGAAGATGGAAACATTCTTGGACACAAACTCGAGTACAACTTTAACTCACA
CAATGTATACATCACGGCAGACAAACAAAAGAATGGAATCAAAGCTAACTTCAAAATTCGCCACAACGTT
GAAGATGGTTCCGTTCAACTAGCAGACCATTATCAACAAAATACTCCAATTGGCGATGGCCCTGTCCTTT
TACCAGACAACCATTACCTGTCGACACAATCTGTCCTTTCGAAAGATCCCAACGAAAAGCGTGACCACAT
GGTCCTTCTTGAGTTTGTAACTGCTGCTGGGATTACACATGGCATGGATGAGCTCTACAAAGGAAGCGCT
GGCTCCGCCGCAGGGTCTGGGAGTGCCGGCTCCGCTGCAGGAAGCGGATCTGCCGGCAGCGCAGCTGGGT
CCATGGTGAGCAAGGGCGAGGAGGTCATCAAAGAATTCATGCGCTTCAAGGTGCGCATGGAGGGCTCCAT
GAACGGCCACGAGTTCGAGATCGAGGGCGAGGGCGAGGGCCGCCCCTACGAGGGCACCCAGACCGCCAAG
CTGAAGGTGACCAAGGGCGGCCCCCTGCCCTTCGCCTGGGACATCCTGTCCCCCCAGTTCATGTACGGCT
CCAAGGCGTACGTGAAGCACCCCGCCGACATCCCCGATTACAAGAAGCTGTCCTTCCCCGAGGGCTTCAA
GTGGGAGCGCGTGATGAACTTCGAGGACGGCGGTCTGGTGACCGTGACCCAGGACTCCTCCCTGCAGGAC
GGCACGCTGATCTACAAGGTGAAGATGCGCGGCACCAACTTCCCCCCCGACGGCCCCGTAATGCAGAAGA
AGACCATGGGCTGGGAGGCCTCCACCGAGCGCCTGTACCCCCGCGACGGCGTGCTGAAGGGCGAGATCCA
CCAGGCCCTGAAGCTGAAGGACGGCGGCCACTACCTGGTGGAGTTCAAGACCATCTACATGGCCAAGAAG
CCCGTGCAACTGCCCGGCTACTACTACGTGGACACCAAGCTGGACATCACCTCCCACAACGAGGACTACA
CCATCGTGGAACAGTACGAGCGCTCCGAGGGCCGCCACCACCTGTTCCTGGGGCATGGCACCGGCAGCAC
CGGCAGCGGCAGCTCCGGCACCGCCTCCTCCGAGGACAACAACATGGCCGTCATCAAAGAGTTCATGCGC
TTCAAGGTGCGCATGGAGGGCTCCATGAACGGCCACGAGTTCGAGATCGAGGGCGAGGGCGAGGGCCGCC
CCTACGAGGGCACCCAGACCGCCAAGCTGAAGGTGACCAAGGGCGGCCCCCTGCCCTTCGCCTGGGACAT
CCTGTCCCCCCAGTTCATGTACGGCTCCAAGGCGTACGTGAAGCACCCCGCCGACATCCCCGATTACAAG
AAGCTGTCCTTCCCCGAGGGCTTCAAGTGGGAGCGCGTGATGAACTTCGAGGACGGCGGTCTGGTGACCG
TGACCCAGGACTCCTCCCTGCAGGACGGCACGCTGATCTACAAGGTGAAGATGCGCGGCACCAACTTCCC
CCCCGACGGCCCCGTAATGCAGAAGAAGACCATGGGCTGGGAGGCCTCCACCGAGCGCCTGTACCCCCGC
GACGGCGTGCTGAAGGGCGAGATCCACCAGGCCCTGAAGCTGAAGGACGGCGGCCACTACCTGGTGGAGT
TCAAGACCATCTACATGGCCAAGAAGCCCGTGCAACTGCCCGGCTACTACTACGTGGACACCAAGCTGGA
CATCACCTCCCACAACGAGGACTACACCATCGTGGAACAGTACGAGCGCTCCGAGGGCCGCCACCACCTG
TTCCTGTACGGCATGGACGAGCTGTACAAGTAAGGCGCGCCAACCTCTGGATTACAAAATTTGTGAAAGA
TTGACTGGTATTCTTAACTATGTTGCTCCTTTTACGCTATGTGGATACGCTGCTTTAATGCCTTTGTATC
ATGCTATTGCTTCCCGTATGGCTTTCATTTTCTCCTCCTTGTATAAATCCTGGTTGCTGTCTCTTTATGA
GGAGTTGTGGCCCGTTGTCAGGCAACGTGGCGTGGTGTGCACTGTGTTTGCTGACGCAACCCCCACTGGT
TGGGGCATTGCCACCACCTGTCAGCTCCTTTCCGGGACTTTCGCTTTCCCCCTCCCTATTGCCACGGCGG
AACTCATCGCCGCCTGCCTTGCCCGCTGCTGGACAGGGGCTCGGCTGTTGGGCACTGACAATTCCGTGGT
GTTGTCGGGGAAATCATCGTCCTTTCCTTGGCTGCTCGCCTGTGTTGCCACCTGGATTCTGCGCGGGACG
TCCTTCTGCTACGTCCCTTCGGCCCTCAATCCAGCGGACCTTCCTTCCCGCGGCCTGCTGCCGGCTCTGC
GGCCTCTTCCGCGTCTTCGCCTTCGCCCTCAGACGAGTCGGATCTCCCTTTGGGCCGCCTCCCCGCAGGA
TCCACTAGAGCGGCCGCCTAGAGCTCGCTATCAGCCTCGACTGTGCCTTCTAGTTGCCAGCCATCTGTTG
TTTGCCCCTCCCCCGTGCCTTCCTTGACCCTGGAAGGTGCCACTCCCACTGTCCTTTCCTAATAAAATGA
GGAAATTGCATCGCATTGTCTGAGTAGGTGTCATTCTATTCTGGGGGGTGGGGTGGGGCAGGACAGCAAG
GGGGAGGATTGGGAAGACAATAGCAGGCATGCTGGGGATGCGGTGGGCTCTATGGCTTCTGAGGCGGAAA
GAACCAGCTGGGGCTCGACTAGAGCTTGCGGAACCCTTAAGCTTGTCATTCGAATTTAGACACCCACATG
GTGGCTCATGACCATCTATCTATAAATGGATCTGATTTTCATGTCTGGCAGTGTACAGAAGCTAACTGAA
GAAAGGTGGAAGACCCACAAGAGTTCAAGGTACCCAATTCGCCCTATAGTGAGTCGTATTACAATTCACT
GGCCGTCGTTTTACAACGTCGTGACTGGGAAAACCCTGGCGTTACCCAACTTAATCGCCTTGCAGCACAT
CCCCCTTTCGCCAGCTGGCGTAATAGCGAAGAGGCCCGCACCGATCGCCCTTCCCAACAGTTGCGCAGCC
TGAATGGCGAATGGCAAATTGTAAGCGTTAATATTTTGTTAAAATTCGCGTTAAATTTTTGTTAAATCAG
CTCATTTTTTAACCAATAGGCCGAAATCGGCAAAATCCCTTATAAATCAAAAGAATAGACCGAGATAGGG
T
[37 nt withheld, positions 8962-8998]
AAAGAACGTGGACTCCAACGTCAAAGG
[49 nt withheld, positions 9026-9074]
T
[91 nt withheld, positions 9076-9166]
G
[124 nt withheld, positions 9168-9291]
CAG
Features (pLannotate 1.2.2; 28 found; start..end, strand, type, name):
     24..128     +  promoter       AmpR promoter: bla
    129..989     +  CDS            AmpR: β-lactamase; bla; confers resistance to ampicillin, carbenicillin, and related antibiotics
   1160..1748    +  rep_origin     ori: high-copy-number ColE1/pMB1/pBR322/pUC origin of replication
   1931..2023    +  CDS            lacI (fragment): lac repressor; lacI; The lac repressor binds to the lac operator to inhibit transcription in E. coli. This inhibition can be relieved by adding lactose or isopropyl-β-D-thiogalactopyranoside (IPTG).
   2036..2057    +  protein_bind   CAP binding site: CAP binding activates transcription in the presence of cAMP. E. coli catabolite activator protein
   2072..2102    +  promoter       lac promoter: promoter for the E. coli lac operon
   2110..2126    +  protein_bind   lac operator: The lac repressor binds to the lac operator to inhibit transcription in E. coli. This inhibition can be relieved by adding lactose or isopropyl-β-D-thiogalactopyranoside (IPTG). lac repressor encoded by lacI
   2406..2785    +  enhancer       CMV enhancer: human cytomegalovirus immediate early enhancer
   2787..3064    +  promoter       chicken β-actin promoter: No description available
   3065..4081    +  intron         chimeric intron: chimera between introns from chicken β-actin and rabbit β-globin
   4141..4174    +  protein_bind   loxP: Cre-mediated recombination occurs in the 8-bp core sequence (GCATACAT). Cre recombinase
   4177..4202    +  misc_feature   MCS (fragment): pBluescript multiple cloning site
   4202..4284    +  CDS            large T antigen (fragment): large T antigen from SV40 (simian virus 40)
   4307..4428    +  polyA_signal   SV40 poly(A) signal: SV40 polyadenylation signal
   4435..4517    +  CDS            large T antigen (fragment): large T antigen from SV40 (simian virus 40)
   4540..4661    +  polyA_signal   SV40 poly(A) signal: SV40 polyadenylation signal
   4668..4750    +  CDS            large T antigen (fragment): large T antigen from SV40 (simian virus 40)
   4773..4894    +  polyA_signal   SV40 poly(A) signal: SV40 polyadenylation signal
   4917..4950    +  protein_bind   loxP: Cre-mediated recombination occurs in the 8-bp core sequence (GCATACAT). Cre recombinase
   4972..5349    +  CDS            H2BC3: H2B1B_HUMAN - Also known as H2BFF, HIST1H2BB Experimental evidence at protein level: Swiss-Prot protein existence level 1. Core component of nucleosome. Nucleosomes wrap and compact DNA into chromatin, limiting DNA accessibility to the cellular machineries which require DNA as a template. Histones thereby play a central role in transcription regulation, DNA repair, DNA replication and chromosomal stability. DNA accessibility is regulated via a complex set of post-translational modifications of histones, also called histone code, and nucleosome remodeling. From Homo sapiens (Human).
   5368..6081    +  CDS            Superfolder GFP: Superfolder GFP is a basic (constitutively fluorescent) green fluorescent protein published in 2005, derived from Aequorea victoria. It is reported to be a very rapidly-maturing weak dimer.
   6163..7590    +  CDS            tdTomato: tdTomato is a basic (constitutively fluorescent) orange fluorescent protein published in 2004, derived from Discosoma sp.. It is reported to be a somewhat slowly-maturing tandem dimer with low acid sensitivity.
   7601..8186    +  misc_feature   WPRE: woodchuck hepatitis virus posttranscriptional regulatory element
   8231..8455    +  polyA_signal   bGH poly(A) signal: bovine growth hormone polyadenylation signal
   8459..8480    +  promoter       SV40 promoter (fragment): SV40 enhancer and early promoter
   8653..8671    -  promoter       T7 promoter: promoter for bacteriophage T7 RNA polymerase
   8674..8831    +  CDS            lacZα (fragment): LacZα fragment of β-galactosidase; lacZ fragment
   8863..9291    -  rep_origin     f1 ori (sequence partly withheld): f1 bacteriophage origin of replication; arrow indicates direction of (+) strand synthesis
