[The description below was written by a language model from this plasmid's Addgene catalogue record and pLannotate feature annotations shown in this document.]
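Description:
CAG-loxP-3xpA-H2BsfGFP-tdTomato - long GSA linker E is a 9.3 kb mammalian expression plasmid on a custom backbone that carries a Cre-dependent, dual-colour nuclear reporter. It is maintained in E. coli as a high-copy plasmid through a ColE1/pUC-type origin and selected with ampicillin via the β-lactamase gene. An f1 phage origin, a T7 promoter, and lac promoter/operator, lacI and lacZα fragments are also annotated. These appear to be remnants of a pBluescript-style cloning vector rather than functional parts of the payload.

Expression is driven by the CAG promoter, annotated here as the CMV immediate-early enhancer, the chicken β-actin promoter and the chimeric β-actin/β-globin intron, which together give strong, broad activity in mammalian cells. Directly downstream lies a stop cassette of three tandem SV40 polyadenylation signals flanked by two loxP sites in the same orientation. The short "large T antigen" fragments annotated there are simply part of each SV40 poly(A) repeat. This cassette should terminate transcripts before they reach the coding region until Cre recombinase excises it.

After excision, the promoter drives a single fusion protein. Human histone H2B is joined to superfolder GFP, followed by an unannotated gap that matches the position of the long GSA linker named in the record, and then tdTomato. The H2B moiety tethers both fluorophores to chromatin, so green and red signals should co-localise in the nucleus. A WPRE enhances transcript expression and a bGH poly(A) signal terminates the message. The "E" designation and linker-focused name suggest it is one of a series comparing linker designs, although the record does not state a specific application beyond the linked fusion itself.
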