Addgene plasmid #113845: CAG-loxP-3xpA-H2BsfGFP-tdTomato - long GSA linker E
Purpose: Histone H2B-superfolder GFP and tdTomato linked by long GSA linker
Depositing lab: Mario Capecchi. Depositing organization: University of Utah.
Backbone
  Vector backbone: Custom
  Vector type: Mammalian Expression
Growth in bacteria
  Bacterial resistance: Ampicillin, 100 μg/mL
  Growth temperature: 30°C
  Growth strain: DH10B
  Copy number: High Copy
Gene/Insert
  Gene/Insert name: H2B-sfGFP-GSA_linker-tdTomato
Terms and licenses: Academic/Nonprofit Terms; Industry Terms: Not Available to Industry
How to cite: CAG-loxP-3xpA-H2BsfGFP-tdTomato - long GSA linker E was a gift from Mario Capecchi (Addgene plasmid # 113845 ; http://n2t.net/addgene:113845 ; RRID:Addgene_113845)
